>Addgene plasmid #97064 | pEAHISSSO2462 | depositor full sequence | sequence record 178679 | Full coding sequence of SSO2462  protein with TEV-protease cleavable 6xHis
TGGCGAATGGG
[124 nt withheld, positions 12-135]
C
[91 nt withheld, positions 137-227]
A
[49 nt withheld, positions 229-277]
CCTTTGACGTTGGAGTCCACGTTCTTT
[37 nt withheld, positions 305-341]
ACCCTATCTCGGTCTATTCTTTTGATTTATAAGGGATTTTGCCGATTTCGGCCTATTGGTTAAAAAATGA
GCTGATTTAACAAAAATTTAACGCGAATTTTAACAAAATATTAACGTTTACAATTTCAGGTGGCACTTTT
CGGGGAAATGTGCGCGGAACCCCTATTTGTTTATTTTTCTAAATACATTCAAATATGTATCCGCTCATGA
GACAATAACCCTGATAAATGCTTCAATAATATTGAAAAAGGAAGAGTATGAGTATTCAACATTTCCGTGT
CGCCCTTATTCCCTTTTTTGCGGCATTTTGCCTTCCTGTTTTTGCTCACCCAGAAACGCTGGTGAAAGTA
AAAGATGCTGAAGATCAGTTGGGTGCACGAGTGGGTTACATCGAACTGGATCTCAACAGCGGTAAGATCC
TTGAGAGTTTTCGCCCCGAAGAACGTTTTCCAATGATGAGCACTTTTAAAGTTCTGCTATGTGGCGCGGT
ATTATCCCGTATTGACGCCGGGCAAGAGCAACTCGGTCGCCGCATACACTATTCTCAGAATGACTTGGTT
GAGTACTCACCAGTCACAGAAAAGCATCTTACGGATGGCATGACAGTAAGAGAATTATGCAGTGCTGCCA
TAACCATGAGTGATAACACTGCGGCCAACTTACTTCTGACAACGATCGGAGGACCGAAGGAGCTAACCGC
TTTTTTGCACAACATGGGGGATCATGTAACTCGCCTTGATCGTTGGGAACCGGAGCTGAATGAAGCCATA
CCAAACGACGAGCGTGACACCACGATGCCTGCAGCAATGGCAACAACGTTGCGCAAACTATTAACTGGCG
AACTACTTACTCTAGCTTCCCGGCAACAATTAATAGACTGGATGGAGGCGGATAAAGTTGCAGGACCACT
TCTGCGCTCGGCCCTTCCGGCTGGCTGGTTTATTGCTGATAAATCTGGAGCCGGTGAGCGTGGGTCTCGC
GGTATCATTGCAGCACTGGGGCCAGATGGTAAGCCCTCCCGTATCGTAGTTATCTACACGACGGGGAGTC
AGGCAACTATGGATGAACGAAATAGACAGATCGCTGAGATAGGTGCCTCACTGATTAAGCATTGGTAACT
GTCAGACCAAGTTTACTCATATATACTTTAGATTGATTTAAAACTTCATTTTTAATTTAAAAGGATCTAG
GTGAAGATCCTTTTTGATAATCTCATGACCAAAATCCCTTAACGTGAGTTTTCGTTCCACTGAGCGTCAG
ACCCCGTAGAAAAGATCAAAGGATCTTCTTGAGATCCTTTTTTTCTGCGCGTAATCTGCTGCTTGCAAAC
AAAAAAACCACCGCTACCAGCGGTGGTTTGTTTGCCGGATCAAGAGCTACCAACTCTTTTTCCGAAGGTA
ACTGGCTTCAGCAGAGCGCAGATACCAAATACTGTCCTTCTAGTGTAGCCGTAGTTAGGCCACCACTTCA
AGAACTCTGTAGCACCGCCTACATACCTCGCTCTGCTAATCCTGTTACCAGTGGCTGCTGCCAGTGGCGA
TAAGTCGTGTCTTACCGGGTTGGACTCAAGACGATAGTTACCGGATAAGGCGCAGCGGTCGGGCTGAACG
GGGGGTTCGTGCACACAGCCCAGCTTGGAGCGAACGACCTACACCGAACTGAGATACCTACAGCGTGAGC
TATGAGAAAGCGCCACGCTTCCCGAAGGGAGAAAGGCGGACAGGTATCCGGTAAGCGGCAGGGTCGGAAC
AGGAGAGCGCACGAGGGAGCTTCCAGGGGGAAACGCCTGGTATCTTTATAGTCCTGTCGGGTTTCGCCAC
CTCTGACTTGAGCGTCGATTTTTGTGATGCTCGTCAGGGGGGCGGAGCCTATGGAAAAACGCCAGCAACG
CGGCCTTTTTACGGTTCCTGGCCTTTTGCTGGCCTTTTGCTCACATGTTCTTTCCTGCGTTATCCCCTGA
TTCTGTGGATAACCGTATTACCGCCTTTGAGTGAGCTGATACCGCTCGCCGCAGCCGAACGACCGAGCGC
AGCGAGTCAGTGAGCGAGGAAGCGGAAGAGCGCCTGATGCGGTATTTTCTCCTTACGCATCTGTGCGGTA
TTTCACACCGCATATATGGTGCACTCTCAGTACAATCTGCTCTGATGCCGCATAGTTAAGCCAGTATACA
CTCCGCTATCGCTACGTGACTGGGTCATGGCTGCGCCCCGACACCCGCCAACACCCGCTGACGCGCCCTG
ACGGGCTTGTCTGCTCCCGGCATCCGCTTACAGACAAGCTGTGACCGTCTCCGGGAGCTGCATGTGTCAG
AGGTTTTCACCGTCATCACCGAAACGCGCGAGGCAGCTGCGGTAAAGCTCATCAGCGTGGTCGTGAAGCG
ATTCACAGATGTCTGCCTGTTCATCCGCGTCCAGCTCGTTGAGTTTCTCCAGAAGCGTTAATGTCTGGCT
TCTGATAAAGCGGGCCATGTTAAGGGCGGTTTTTTCCTGTTTGGTCACTGATGCCTCCGTGTAAGGGGGA
TTTCTGTTCATGGGGGTAATGATACCGATGAAACGAGAGAGGATGCTCACGATACGGGTTACTGATGATG
AACATGCCCGGTTACTGGAACGTTGTGAGGGTAAACAACTGGCGGTATGGATGCGGCGGGACCAGAGAAA
AATCACTCAGGGTCAATGCCAGCGCTTCGTTAATACAGATGTAGGTGTTCCACAGGGTAGCCAGCAGCAT
CCTGCGATGCAGATCCGGAACATAATGGTGCAGGGCGCTGACTTCCGCGTTTCCAGACTTTACGAAACAC
GGAAACCGAAGACCATTCATGTTGTTGCTCAGGTCGCAGACGTTTTGCAGCAGCAGTCGCTTCACGTTCG
CTCGCGTATCGGTGATTCATTCTGCTAACCAGTAAGGCAACCCCGCCAGCCTAGCCGGGTCCTCAACGAC
AGGAGCACGATCATGCGCACCCGTGGCCAGGACCCAACGCTGCCCGAGATCTCGATCCCGCGAAATTAAT
ACGACTCACTATAGGGAGACCACAACGGTTTCCCTCTAGAAATAATTTTGTTTAACTTTAAGAAGGAGAT
ATACATATGTCGTACTACCATCACCATCACCATCACGATTACGACATCCCAACGACCGAAAACCTGTATT
TTCAGGGCGCCATGGGTTTAGAATTAGAGTGGATGCCGATAGAGGACTTAAAATTACCTAGTAATGTTAT
TGAGATAATAAAAAAGAGAGGTATAAAAAAGCTTAACCCCCCTCAAACTGAAGCAGTAAAAAAAGGACTA
TTAGAGGGTAATAGACTATTACTAACTTCACCCACCGGCTCCGGGAAGACACTAATAGCCGAGATGGGAA
TAATTTCGTTTCTTCTAAAAAACGGAGGAAAGGCAATATATGTGACCCCACTTAGGGCGCTCACAAATGA
AAAGTATTTAACATTTAAGGATTGGGAATTAATAGGTTTCAAAGTAGCTATGACCTCGGGTGACTATGAT
ACAGACGATGCTTGGCTGAAGAATTATGATATTATAATTACCACTTACGAGAAGTTAGATTCCCTATGGC
GTCATAGGCCAGAGTGGCTTAATGAGGTTAATTATTTCGTATTGGATGAACTGCATTATCTAAATGACCC
CGAAAGGGGTCCAGTGGTTGAGAGCGTAACAATAAGGGCTAAAAGGAGGAATCTATTAGCGCTAAGTGCT
ACAATAAGTAACTATAAGCAAATAGCCAAATGGTTAGGAGCAGAGCCAGTTGCAACGAATTGGAGACCGG
TTCCACTCATAGAGGGCGTCATATATCCTGAAAGGAAGAAGAAAGAATATAACGTAATTTTCAAAGACAA
TACTACCAAGAAAGTTCATGGAGATGATGCCATAATAGCATATACTCTGGATAGTCTAAGCAAAAATGGC
CAAGTTTTAGTTTTTAGGAATTCTAGGAAAATGGCTGAGAGTACAGCTTTGAAGATAGCGAATTACATGA
ACTTTGTAAGTTTAGATGAGAATGCCTTATCTGAAATTTTAAAGCAATTAGATGATATTGAGGAAGGTGG
GAGTGATGAAAAAGAGCTACTAAAATCTCTAATAAGTAAAGGAGTAGCGTATCATCATGCTGGATTATCA
AAGGCATTAAGGGATTTAATAGAGGAAGGATTTAGGCAGAGAAAGATAAAGGTTATTGTAGCAACTCCAA
CCTTGGCTGCTGGTGTAAATTTGCCAGCTAGAACAGTAATAATAGGAGATATTTACAGGTTTAATAAGAA
GATAGCTGGGTATTATGACGAGATTCCAATAATGGAATACAAGCAAATGAGCGGGAGAGCTGGTAGACCC
GGCTTTGATCAGATCGGAGAATCAATAGTTGTAGTGAGAGATAAAGAAGATGTAGATAGAGTATTTAAGA
AATATGTACTATCTGATGTTGAACCTATCGAATCTAAATTAGGTAGCGAAAGAGCATTTTATACATTCTT
ACTTGGCATCCTTTCTGCTGAAGGTAATTTAAGTGAAAAACAGTTGGAGAATTTCGCATACGAATCTTTG
CTTGCAAAGCAATTGGTTGACGTTTATTTTGATAGAGCTATAAGGTGGTTATTAGAGCATTCCTTTATTA
AAGAGGAAGGTAATACATTTGCCTTAACTAATTTCGGAAAGAGAGTAGCTGATCTATATATAAATCCGTT
TACTGCAGATATTATAAGAAAAGGTCTAGAGGGACATAAGGCTTCATGTGAATTAGCTTATCTCCATTTA
TTGGCATTTACTCCAGATGGCCCATTAGTATCAGTAGGTAGGAATGAGGAAGAAGAACTAATTGAATTAC
TAGAAGACTTAGACTGCGAATTACTAATAGAGGAACCTTATGAAGAAGATGAATACTCACTTTACATAAA
CGCATTAAAAGTAGCGTTAATAATGAAGGATTGGATGGATGAAGTTGACGAAGATACAATCTTGAGTAAA
TATAACATAGGTTCTGGCGACTTGAGAAATATGGTCGAAACAATGGACTGGTTAACTTATAGTGCGTATC
ATCTGTCTAGAGAGTTGAAGTTAAATGAGCACGCTGATAAACTAAGGATTTTAAACCTAAGAGTGAGAGA
TGGTATAAAGGAAGAGCTATTGGAATTAGTTCAAATAAGTGGTGTGGGTAGGAAGAGGGCTAGACTATTA
TATAATAATGGAATTAAAGAATTGGGCGATGTCGTAATGAATCCAGATAAGGTAAAGAACTTGTTAGGTC
AAAAATTGGGTGAAAAAGTTGTCCAAGAAGCTGCAAGATTACTTAATAGATTTCATTAAGGATCCGAATT
CGAGCTCCGTCGACAAGCTTGCGGCCGCACTCGAGCACCACCACCACCACCACTGAGATCCGGCTGCTAA
CAAAGCCCGAAAGGAAGCTGAGTTGGCTGCTGCCACCGCTGAGCAATAACTAGCATAACCCCTTGGGGCC
TCTAAACGGGTCTTGAGGGGTTTTTTGCTGAAAGGAGGAACTATATCCGGAT
Features (pLannotate 1.2.2; 15 found; start..end, strand, type, name):
     12..467     +  rep_origin     f1 ori (sequence partly withheld): f1 bacteriophage origin of replication; arrow indicates direction of (+) strand synthesis
    494..598     +  promoter       AmpR promoter: bla
    599..1459    +  CDS            AmpR: β-lactamase; bla; confers resistance to ampicillin, carbenicillin, and related antibiotics
   1630..2218    +  rep_origin     ori: high-copy-number ColE1/pMB1/pBR322/pUC origin of replication
   2404..2546    -  misc_feature   bom: basis of mobility region from pBR322
   2648..2839    -  CDS            rop: Rop protein, which maintains plasmids at low copy number; rop
   2856..3236    +  CDS            YPB1_ECOLX: Protein predicted: Swiss-Prot protein existence level 4. From Escherichia coli.
   3348..3366    +  promoter       T7 promoter: promoter for bacteriophage T7 RNA polymerase
   3398..3420    +  RBS            RBS: efficient ribosome binding site from bacteriophage T7 gene 10 (Olins and Rangwala, 1989)
   3438..3457    +  CDS            8xHis (fragment): 8xHis affinity tag
   3479..3499    +  CDS            TEV site: tobacco etch virus (TEV) protease recognition and cleavage site
   3503..5647    +  CDS            hel308: HELS_SACS9 - Experimental evidence at protein level: Swiss-Prot protein existence level 1. DNA-dependent ATPase and 3'-5' DNA helicase that may be involved in repair of stalled replication forks. A low processivity 3'- 5' helicase. Unwinds short dsDNA substrates with 3'-overhangs (25 bp dsDNA with 25 base overhang), less active on longer dsDNA substrates. Also unwinds the lagging strand of a stalled replication fork (but the leading strand was not tested). Binds ssDNA, but dsDNA about 35-fold less well. Able to displace streptavidin from biotinylated ssDNA, which is partially inhibited by DNA-
   5697..5714    +  CDS            9xHis (fragment): 9xHis affinity tag
   5724..5773    +  CDS            SET1 (fragment): solubility-enhancement tag derived from T7 phage gene 10B
   5781..5828    +  terminator     T7 terminator: transcription terminator for bacteriophage T7 RNA polymerase
