>Addgene plasmid #97064 | pEAHISSSO2462 | addgene full sequence | sequence record 200120 | Addgene NGS Result
TGGCGAATGGG
[124 nt withheld, positions 12-135]
C
[91 nt withheld, positions 137-227]
A
[49 nt withheld, positions 229-277]
CCTTTGACGTTGGAGTCCACGTTCTTT
[37 nt withheld, positions 305-341]
ACCCTATCTCGGTCTATTCTTTTGATTTATAAGGGATTTTGCCGATTTCGGCCTATTGGTTAAAAAATGA
GCTGATTTAACAAAAATTTAACGCGAATTTTAACAAAATATTAACGCTTACAATTTAGGTGGCACTTTTC
GGGGAAATGTGCGCGGAACCCCTATTTGTTTATTTTTCTAAATACATTCAAATATGTATCCGCTCATGAG
ACAATAACCCTGATAAATGCTTCAATAATATTGAAAAAGGAAGAGTATGAGTATTCAACATTTCCGTGTC
GCCCTTATTCCCTTTTTTGCGGCATTTTGCCTTCCTGTTTTTGCTCACCCAGAAACGCTGGTGAAAGTAA
AAGATGCTGAAGATCAGTTGGGTGCACGAGTGGGTTACATCGAACTGGATCTCAACAGCGGTAAGATCCT
TGAGAGTTTTCGCCCCGAAGAACGTTTTCCAATGATGAGCACTTTTAAAGTTCTGCTATGTGGCGCGGTA
TTATCCCGTATTGACGCCGGGCAAGAGCAACTCGGTCGCCGCATACACTATTCTCAGAATGACTTGGTTG
AGTACTCACCAGTCACAGAAAAGCATCTTACGGATGGCATGACAGTAAGAGAATTATGCAGTGCTGCCAT
AACCATGAGTGATAACACTGCGGCCAACTTACTTCTGACAACGATCGGAGGACCGAAGGAGCTAACCGCT
TTTTTGCACAACATGGGGGATCATGTAACTCGCCTTGATCGTTGGGAACCGGAGCTGAATGAAGCCATAC
CAAACGACGAGCGTGACACCACGATGCCTGCAGCAATGGCAACAACGTTGCGCAAACTATTAACTGGCGA
ACTACTTACTCTAGCTTCCCGGCAACAATTAATAGACTGGATGGAGGCGGATAAAGTTGCAGGACCACTT
CTGCGCTCGGCCCTTCCGGCTGGCTGGTTTATTGCTGATAAATCTGGAGCCGGTGAGCGTGGGTCTCGCG
GTATCATTGCAGCACTGGGGCCAGATGGTAAGCCCTCCCGTATCGTAGTTATCTACACGACGGGGAGTCA
GGCAACTATGGATGAACGAAATAGACAGATCGCTGAGATAGGTGCCTCACTGATTAAGCATTGGTAACTG
TCAGACCAAGTTTACTCATATATACTTTAGATTGATTTAAAACTTCATTTTTAATTTAAAAGGATCTAGG
TGAAGATCCTTTTTGATAATCTCATGACCAAAATCCCTTAACGTGAGTTTTCGTTCCACTGAGCGTCAGA
CCCCGTAGAAAAGATCAAAGGATCTTCTTGAGATCCTTTTTTTCTGCGCGTAATCTGCTGCTTGCAAACA
AAAAAACCACCGCTACCAGCGGTGGTTTGTTTGCCGGATCAAGAGCTACCAACTCTTTTTCCGAAGGTAA
CTGGCTTCAGCAGAGCGCAGATACCAAATACTGTCCTTCTAGTGTAGCCGTAGTTAGGCCACCACTTCAA
GAACTCTGTAGCACCGCCTACATACCTCGCTCTGCTAATCCTGTTACCAGTGGCTGCTGCCAGTGGCGAT
AAGTCGTGTCTTACCGGGTTGGACTCAAGACGATAGTTACCGGATAAGGCGCAGCGGTCGGGCTGAACGG
GGGGTTCGTGCACACAGCCCAGCTTGGAGCGAACGACCTACACCGAACTGAGATACCTACAGCGTGAGCT
ATGAGAAAGCGCCACGCTTCCCGAAGGGAGAAAGGCGGACAGGTATCCGGTAAGCGGCAGGGTCGGAACA
GGAGAGCGCACGAGGGAGCTTCCAGGGGGAAACGCCTGGTATCTTTATAGTCCTGTCGGGTTTCGCCACC
TCTGACTTGAGCGTCGATTTTTGTGATGCTCGTCAGGGGGGCGGAGCCTATGGAAAAACGCCAGCAACGC
GGCCTTTTTACGGTTCCTGGCCTTTTGCTGGCCTTTTGCTCACATGTTCTTTCCTGCGTTATCCCCTGAT
TCTGTGGATAACCGTATTACCGCCTTTGAGTGAGCTGATACCGCTCGCCGCAGCCGAACGACCGAGCGCA
GCGAGTCAGTGAGCGAGGAAGCGGAAGAGCGCCTGATGCGGTATTTTCTCCTTACGCATCTGTGCGGTAT
TTCACACCGCAATGGTGCACTCTCAGTACAATCTGCTCTGATGCCGCATAGTTAAGCCAGTATACACTCC
GCTATCGCTACGTGACTGGGTCATGGCTGCGCCCCGACACCCGCCAACACCCGCTGACGCGCCCTGACGG
GCTTGTCTGCTCCCGGCATCCGCTTACAGACAAGCTGTGACCGTCTCCGGGAGCTGCATGTGTCAGAGGT
TTTCACCGTCATCACCGAAACGCGCGAGGCAGCTGCGGTAAAGCTCATCAGCGTGGTCGTGAAGCGATTC
ACAGATGTCTGCCTGTTCATCCGCGTCCAGCTCGTTGAGTTTCTCCAGAAGCGTTAATGTCTGGCTTCTG
ATAAAGCGGGCCATGTTAAGGGCGGTTTTTTCCTGTTTGGTCACTGATGCCTCCGTGTAAGGGGGATTTC
TGTTCATGGGGGTAATGATACCGATGAAACGAGAGAGGATGCTCACGATACGGGTTACTGATGATGAACA
TGCCCGGTTACTGGAACGTTGTGAGGGTAAACAACTGGCGGTATGGATGCGGCGGGACCAGAGAAAAATC
ACTCAGGGTCAATGCCAGCGCTTCGTTAATACAGATGTAGGTGTTCCACAGGGTAGCCAGCAGCATCCTG
CGATGCAGATCCGGAACATAATGGTGCAGGGCGCTGACTTCCGCGTTTCCAGACTTTACGAAACACGGAA
ACCGAAGACCATTCATGTTGTTGCTCAGGTCGCAGACGTTTTGCAGCAGCAGTCGCTTCACGTTCGCTCG
CGTATCGGTGATTCATTCTGCTAACCAGTAAGGCAACCCCGCCAGCCTAGCCGGGTCCTCAACGACAGGA
GCACGATCATGCGCACCCGTGGCCAGGACCCAACGCTGCCCGAGATCTCGATCCCGCGAAATTAATACGA
CTCACTATAGGGAGACCACAACGGTTTCCCTCTAGAAATAATTTTGTTTAACTTTAAGAAGGAGATATAC
ATATGTCGTACTACCATCACCATCACCATCACGATTACGACATCCCAACGACCGAAAACCTGTATTTTCA
GGGCGCCATGGGTTTAGAATTAGAGTGGATGCCGATAGAGGACTTAAAATTACCTAGTAATGTTATTGAG
ATAATAAAAAAGAGAGGTATAAAAAAGCTTAACCCCCCTCAAACTGAAGCAGTAAAAAAAGGACTATTAG
AGGGTAATAGACTATTACTAACTTCACCCACCGGCTCCGGGAAGACACTAATAGCCGAGATGGGAATAAT
TTCGTTTCTTCTAAAAAACGGAGGAAAGGCAATATATGTGACCCCACTTAGGGCGCTCACAAATGAAAAG
TATTTAACATTTAAGGATTGGGAATTAATAGGTTTCAAAGTAGCTATGACCTCGGGTGACTATGATACAG
ACGATGCTTGGCTGAAGAATTATGATATTATAATTACCACTTACGAGAAGTTAGATTCCCTATGGCGTCA
TAGGCCAGAGTGGCTTAATGAGGTTAATTATTTCGTATTGGATGAACTGCATTATCTAAATGACCCCGAA
AGGGGTCCAGTGGTTGAGAGCGTAACAATAAGGGCTAAAAGGAGGAATCTATTAGCGCTAAGTGCTACAA
TAAGTAACTATAAGCAAATAGCCAAATGGTTAGGAGCAGAGCCAGTTGCAACGAATTGGAGACCGGTTCC
ACTCATAGAGGGCGTCATATATCCTGAAAGGAAGAAGAAAGAATATAACGTAATTTTCAAAGACAATACT
ACCAAGAAAGTTCATGGAGATGATGCCATAATAGCATATACTCTGGATAGTCTAAGCAAAAATGGCCAAG
TTTTAGTTTTTAGGAATTCTAGGAAAATGGCTGAGAGTACAGCTTTGAAGATAGCGAATTACATGAACTT
TGTAAGTTTAGATGAGAATGCCTTATCTGAAATTTTAAAGCAATTAGATGATATTGAGGAAGGTGGGAGT
GATGAAAAAGAGCTACTAAAATCTCTAATAAGTAAAGGAGTAGCGTATCATCATGCTGGATTATCAAAGG
CATTAAGGGATTTAATAGAGGAAGGATTTAGGCAGAGAAAGATAAAGGTTATTGTAGCAACTCCAACCTT
GGCTGCTGGTGTAAATTTGCCAGCTAGAACAGTAATAATAGGAGATATTTACAGGTTTAATAAGAAGATA
GCTGGGTATTATGACGAGATTCCAATAATGGAATACAAGCAAATGAGCGGGAGAGCTGGTAGACCCGGCT
TTGATCAGATCGGAGAATCAATAGTTGTAGTGAGAGATAAAGAAGATGTAGATAGAGTATTTAAGAAATA
TGTACTATCTGATGTTGAACCTATCGAATCTAAATTAGGTAGCGAAAGAGCATTTTATACATTCTTACTT
GGCATCCTTTCTGCTGAAGGTAATTTAAGTGAAAAACAGTTGGAGAATTTCGCATACGAATCTTTGCTTG
CAAAGCAATTGGTTGACGTTTATTTTGATAGAGCTATAAGGTGGTTATTAGAGCATTCCTTTATTAAAGA
GGAAGGTAATACATTTGCCTTAACTAATTTCGGAAAGAGAGTAGCTGATCTATATATAAATCCGTTTACT
GCAGATATTATAAGAAAAGGTCTAGAGGGACATAAGGCTTCATGTGAATTAGCTTATCTCCATTTATTGG
CATTTACTCCAGATGGCCCATTAGTATCAGTAGGTAGGAATGAGGAAGAAGAACTAATTGAATTACTAGA
AGACTTAGACTGCGAATTACTAATAGAGGAACCTTATGAAGAAGATGAATACTCACTTTACATAAACGCA
TTAAAAGTAGCGTTAATAATGAAGGATTGGATGGATGAAGTTGACGAAGATACAATCTTGAGTAAATATA
ACATAGGTTCTGGCGACTTGAGAAATATGGTCGAAACAATGGACTGGTTAACTTATAGTGCGTATCATCT
GTCTAGAGAGTTGAAGTTAAATGAGCACGCTGATAAACTAAGGATTTTAAACCTAAGAGTGAGAGATGGT
ATAAAGGAAGAGCTATTGGAATTAGTTCAAATAAGTGGTGTGGGTAGGAAGAGGGCTAGACTATTATATA
ATAATGGAATTAAAGAATTGGGCGATGTCGTAATGAATCCAGATAAGGTAAAGAACTTGTTAGGTCAAAA
ATTGGGTGAAAAAGTTGTCCAAGAAGCTGCAAGATTACTTAATAGATTTCATTAGGGATCCGAATTCGAG
CTCCGTCGACAAGCTTGCGGCCGCACTCGAGCACCACCACCACCACCACTGAGATCCGGCTGCTAACAAA
GCCCGAAAGGAAGCTGAGTTGGCTGCTGCCACCGCTGAGCAATAACTAGCATAACCCCTTGGGGCCTCTA
AACGGGTCTTGAGGGGTTTTTTGCTGAAAGGAGGAACTATATCCGGAT
Features (pLannotate 1.2.2; 15 found; start..end, strand, type, name):
     12..440     +  rep_origin     f1 ori (sequence partly withheld): f1 bacteriophage origin of replication; arrow indicates direction of (+) strand synthesis
    493..597     +  promoter       AmpR promoter: bla
    598..1458    +  CDS            AmpR: β-lactamase; bla; confers resistance to ampicillin, carbenicillin, and related antibiotics
   1629..2217    +  rep_origin     ori: high-copy-number ColE1/pMB1/pBR322/pUC origin of replication
   2403..2542    -  misc_feature   bom: basis of mobility region from pBR322
   2644..2835    -  CDS            rop: Rop protein, which maintains plasmids at low copy number; rop
   2852..3232    +  CDS            YPB1_ECOLX: Protein predicted: Swiss-Prot protein existence level 4. From Escherichia coli.
   3344..3362    +  promoter       T7 promoter: promoter for bacteriophage T7 RNA polymerase
   3394..3416    +  RBS            RBS: efficient ribosome binding site from bacteriophage T7 gene 10 (Olins and Rangwala, 1989)
   3434..3453    +  CDS            8xHis (fragment): 8xHis affinity tag
   3475..3495    +  CDS            TEV site: tobacco etch virus (TEV) protease recognition and cleavage site
   3499..5643    +  CDS            hel308: HELS_SACS9 - Experimental evidence at protein level: Swiss-Prot protein existence level 1. DNA-dependent ATPase and 3'-5' DNA helicase that may be involved in repair of stalled replication forks. A low processivity 3'- 5' helicase. Unwinds short dsDNA substrates with 3'-overhangs (25 bp dsDNA with 25 base overhang), less active on longer dsDNA substrates. Also unwinds the lagging strand of a stalled replication fork (but the leading strand was not tested). Binds ssDNA, but dsDNA about 35-fold less well. Able to displace streptavidin from biotinylated ssDNA, which is partially inhibited by DNA-
   5693..5710    +  CDS            9xHis (fragment): 9xHis affinity tag
   5720..5769    +  CDS            SET1 (fragment): solubility-enhancement tag derived from T7 phage gene 10B
   5777..5824    +  terminator     T7 terminator: transcription terminator for bacteriophage T7 RNA polymerase
