[The description below was written by a language model from this plasmid's Addgene catalogue record and pLannotate feature annotations shown in this document.]
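Description:
pEAHISSSO2462 is a bacterial expression plasmid for producing the Sulfolobus solfataricus SSO2462 protein, a DNA repair helicase, in Escherichia coli. It is built on pEAHISTEV, a derivative of the Gateway destination vector pDEST14, and the insert was introduced by Gateway cloning. The total size is about 5.85 kb, of which roughly 2.1 kb is the insert. The plasmid replicates from a ColE1/pMB1-type origin and is selected with ampicillin through the β-lactamase gene (AmpR) and its own promoter. The backbone also carries an f1 phage origin, the pBR322 bom mobility region and a rop gene. The catalogue lists the plasmid as high copy, although rop normally acts to lower copy number.

The expression cassette consists of a T7 promoter and the phage T7 gene 10 ribosome binding site, followed by an N-terminal histidine tag, a TEV protease recognition site and the unmutated SSO2462 open reading frame, ending at a T7 terminator. Annotation matches the coding sequence to Hel308, a DNA-dependent ATPase and low-processivity 3'-5' helicase thought to act at stalled replication forks. The His tag permits metal-affinity purification, and TEV cleavage then removes it from the protein. Short His-tag and T7 gene 10-derived fragments are annotated downstream of the insert; they are probably vector remnants, since the record describes only the N-terminal tag.

Because transcription depends on T7 RNA polymerase, expression is carried out in DE3 lysogen strains, while a standard cloning strain is used for propagation. The plasmid comes from a structural proteomics programme, so recombinant protein for structural and biochemical work is its likely use. The depositor and repository sequences differ by only four nucleotides in length and give the same feature annotation.
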