Addgene plasmid #97064: pEAHISSSO2462
Purpose: Expressing Sulfolobus solfataricus orf SSO2462 protein
Depositing lab: Huanting Liu & James Naismith. Depositing organization: University of St. Andrews. Publication: The Scottish Structural Proteomics Facility: targets, methods and outputs. Oke M, Carter LG, Johnson KA, Liu H, McMahon SA, Yan X, Kerou M, Weikart ND, Kadi N, Sheikh MA, Schmelz S, Dorward M, Zawadzki M, Cozens C, Falconer H, Powers H, Overton IM, van Niekerk CA, Peng X, Patel P, Garrett RA, Prangishvili D, Botting CH, Coote PJ, Dryden DT, Barton GJ, Schwarz-Linek U, Challis GL, Taylor GL, White MF, Naismith JH. J Struct Funct Genomics. 2010 Jun;11(2):167-80. doi: 10.1007/s10969-010-9090-y. Epub 2010 Apr 24. PubMed 20419351.
Backbone
  Vector backbone: pEAHISTEV, modified from pDEST14
  Backbone manufacturer: BSRC, University of St Andrews
  Backbone size w/o insert (bp): 3705
  Total vector size (bp): 5853
  Modifications to backbone: none
Growth in bacteria
  Bacterial resistance: Ampicillin, 100 μg/mL
  Growth temperature: 37°C
  Growth strain: DH5alpha
  Growth instructions: Protein expression in DE3 strains
  Copy number: High Copy
Gene/Insert
  Gene/Insert name: S. solfataricus orf SSO2462 (alt name: DNA repair helicase)
  Species: Sulfolobus solfataricus
  Insert size (bp): 2148
  Mutation: none
  Promoter: T7
  Tag / fusion protein: N-terminal TEV protease cleavable 6xHis tag (N terminal on backbone)
  Cloning method: Gateway Cloning
  Sequencing primers: 5′ T7 promoter; 3′ T7 terminator
Resource information
  A portion of this plasmid was derived from a plasmid made by: original
Terms and licenses: Academic/Nonprofit Terms; Industry Terms: Not Available to Industry
How to cite: pEAHISSSO2462 was a gift from Huanting Liu & James Naismith (Addgene plasmid # 97064 ; http://n2t.net/addgene:97064 ; RRID:Addgene_97064)
